Addgene plasmid #24577: pFloxin-Ofd1-Myc-S437R
Depositing lab: Jeremy Reiter. Depositing organization: University of California, San Francisco (UCSF). Publication: Ofd1, a human disease gene, regulates the length and distal structure of centrioles. Singla V, Romaguera-Ros M, Garcia-Verdugo JM, Reiter JF. Dev Cell. 2010 Mar 16. 18(3):410-24. 10.1016/j.devcel.2009.12.022 PubMed 20230748.
Backbone
  Vector backbone: pBluescript
  Backbone size w/o insert (bp): 4021
  Vector type: Mouse Targeting, Cre/Lox
Growth in bacteria
  Bacterial resistance: Ampicillin, 100 μg/mL
  Growth temperature: 37°C
  Growth strain: Stbl2
  Growth instructions: Stbl2 (Invitrogen) or other RecA- strain 37 degrees in LB media
  Copy number: Low Copy
Gene/Insert
  Gene/Insert name: Ofd1
  Species: M. musculus (mouse)
  Insert size (bp): 2781
  Mutation: Serine 437 changed to Arginine (codon AGT to CGT) Includes exons 4-23 only
  GenBank ID: NM_177429
  Entrez Gene: Ofd1 (a.k.a. ORF2, Cxorf5, DXGgc7e)
  Tag / fusion protein: Myc (C terminal on insert)
  Cloning method: Restriction Enzyme
  Sequencing primers: 5′ aacctctgccctttctcctc
Terms and licenses: Academic/Nonprofit Terms; Industry Terms: Not Available to Industry
Depositor comments: Mutation reported in: Identification of the gene for oral-facial-digital type I syndrome. Ferrante MI, Giorgio G, Feather SA, Bulfone A, Wright V, Ghiani M, Selicorni A, Gammaro L, Scolari F, Woolf AS, Sylvie O, Bernard L, Malcolm S, Winter R, Ballabio A, Franco B. Am J Hum Genet. 2001 Mar;68(3):569-76. Epub 2001 Feb 13.PMID: 11179005
How to cite: pFloxin-Ofd1-Myc-S437R was a gift from Jeremy Reiter (Addgene plasmid # 24577 ; http://n2t.net/addgene:24577 ; RRID:Addgene_24577)
