[The description below was written by a language model from this plasmid's Addgene catalogue record and pLannotate feature annotations shown in this document.]
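Description:
pFloxin-Ofd1-Myc-S437R is a pBluescript-based mouse targeting/Cre-lox plasmid of about 6.8 kb, maintained in E. coli through a ColE1/pUC-type origin and selected with ampicillin via the β-lactamase gene. Although the annotated origin is of the high-copy type, the depositor lists the plasmid as low copy and calls for a recombination-deficient host strain. Remnants of lac regulatory elements, lacZα, rop and bom in the feature table are backbone leftovers with no evident role in the payload.

The insert is a partial mouse Ofd1 cDNA covering exons 4–23 only, carrying a serine-to-arginine substitution at residue 437 and fused at its C terminus to a Myc epitope tag. No promoter is annotated upstream of the coding fragment. Instead it is preceded by a lox66 site, a right-element mutant of loxP that can undergo Cre-mediated recombination with a compatible lox site. This arrangement suggests that the cassette is meant to be inserted by Cre into a lox-bearing genomic locus and expressed from there, although the record does not describe the recipient allele or the integration scheme. Downstream of the tag lie a short fragment of the EMCV IRES, SV40-derived sequence including a polyadenylation signal to terminate the transcript, and a single FRT site recognised by FLP recombinase.

The S437R change is noted by the depositor as a mutation reported in oral-facial-digital type I syndrome. The associated publication concerns Ofd1's role in regulating centriole length and distal structure, so the construct fits studies of how this disease-associated variant affects centriole and cilium biology in mouse cells, with the Myc tag allowing detection of the mutant protein.
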