Features (pLannotate 1.2.2; 18 found; start..end, strand, type, name):
    529..562     +  protein_bind   lox66: Right element (RE) mutant of loxP (Araki et al., 2010). Cre-mediated recombination occurs in the 8-bp core sequence (GCATACAT). Cre recombinase
    816..3572    +  CDS            Ofd1 (fragment): OFD1_MOUSE - Experimental evidence at protein level: Swiss-Prot protein existence level 1. Component of the centrioles controlling mother and daughter centrioles length. Recruits to the centriole IFT88 and centriole distal appendage-specific proteins including CEP164. Involved in the biogenesis of the cilium, a centriole-associated function. The cilium is a cell surface projection found in many vertebrate cells required to transduce signals important for development and tissue homeostasis. Plays an important role in development by regulating Wnt signaling and the specification of the left-righ
   3573..3602    +  CDS            Myc: Myc (human c-Myc proto-oncogene) epitope tag
   3654..3771    +  misc_feature   IRES (fragment): internal ribosome entry site (IRES) of the encephalomyocarditis virus (EMCV)
   3819..3835    +  misc_feature   MCS (fragment): pBluescript multiple cloning site
   3846..3931    +  CDS            large T antigen (fragment): large T antigen from SV40 (simian virus 40)
   3954..4075    +  polyA_signal   SV40 poly(A) signal: SV40 polyadenylation signal
   4106..4153    +  protein_bind   FRT: FLP-mediated recombination occurs in the 8-bp core sequence TCTAGAAA (Turan and Bode, 2011). FLP recombinase from the Saccharomyces cerevisiae 2μ plasmid
   4201..4217    -  protein_bind   lac operator: The lac repressor binds to the lac operator to inhibit transcription in E. coli. This inhibition can be relieved by adding lactose or isopropyl-β-D-thiogalactopyranoside (IPTG). lac repressor encoded by lacI
   4225..4255    -  promoter       lac promoter: promoter for the E. coli lac operon
   4270..4291    -  protein_bind   CAP binding site: CAP binding activates transcription in the presence of cAMP. E. coli catabolite activator protein
   4304..4396    -  CDS            lacI (fragment): lac repressor; lacI; The lac repressor binds to the lac operator to inhibit transcription in E. coli. This inhibition can be relieved by adding lactose or isopropyl-β-D-thiogalactopyranoside (IPTG).
   4579..5167    -  rep_origin     ori: high-copy-number ColE1/pMB1/pBR322/pUC origin of replication
   5338..6198    -  CDS            AmpR: β-lactamase; bla; confers resistance to ampicillin, carbenicillin, and related antibiotics
   6199..6303    -  promoter       AmpR promoter: bla
   6398..6433    +  CDS            rop (fragment): Rop protein, which maintains plasmids at low copy number; rop
   6535..6634    +  misc_feature   bom (fragment): basis of mobility region from pBR322
   6640..6794    -  CDS            lacZα (fragment): LacZα fragment of β-galactosidase; lacZ fragment
>Addgene plasmid #24577 | pFloxin-Ofd1-Myc-S437R | depositor full sequence | sequence record 11452 | Author sequence
AAGCTTCCTTCTGCAGGAGCGTACAGAACCCAGGGCCCTGGCACCCGTGCAGACCCTGGCCCACCCCACC
TGGGCGCTCAGTGCCCAAGAGATGTCCACACCTAGGATGTCCCGCGGTGGGTGGGGGGCCCGAGAGACGG
GCAGGCCGGGGGCAGGCCTGGCCATGCGGGGCCGAACCGGGCACTGCCCAGCGTGGGGCGCGGGGGCCAC
GGCGCGCGCCCCCAGCCCCCGGGCCCAGCACCCCAAGGCGGCCAACGCCAAAACTCTCCCTCCTCCTCTT
CCTCAATCTCGCTCTCGCTCTTTTTTTTTTTCGCAAAAGGAGGGGAGAGGGGGTAAAAAAATGCTGCACT
GTCGGCGAAGCCGGTGAGTGAGCGGCGCGGGGCCAATCGCGTGCGCCGTTCCGAAAGTTGCCTTTTATGG
CTCGAGCGGCCGCGGCGGCGCCCTATAAAACCCAGCGGCGCGACGCGCCACCACCGCCGAGACCGCGTCC
GCCCGCGAGCACAGAGCCTCGCCTTTGCCACCATGGCTATAACTTCGTATAGCATACATTATACGAACGG
TAGTGATAGGCCTTTTAGCTACATCTGCCAATCCATCTCATTTTCACACACACACACACCACTTTCCTTC
TGGTCAGTGGGCACATGTCCAGCCTCAAGTTTATATCACCACCCCCAATGCCCAACACTTGTATGGCCTT
GGGCGGGTCATCCCCCCCCCCCCACCCCCAGTATCTGCAACCTCAAGCTAGCTTGGGTGCGTTGGTTGTG
GATAAGTAGCTAGACTCCAGCAACCAGTAACCTCTGCCCTTTCTCCTCCATGACAACCAGATATTTACTA
TGCAGGATCTACTACAACTCATTCGGATTAACCCCTCATCCAGTCTCTATAAATCATTGATTTCAGGATT
TGATAAAGAAAATAAAAAAGGTTTTCTTATGAGTTTCTTAAAGGAGTTGGCAGAATATTATCAAGCTAAA
GAGAGCTGTGATGCGGAAACTCAGACAAGCACCACATTTCCCAGCCAAGTGTCCCTAGCCGAGAAGTTTC
AGCTTATTGACGCTCAATTTGCAGATGGTTTTCCTCACCGTTCCAAGCTAGAATCTTTAGAGACAAAGTT
AAACGAGTATAAGAAAGAAGTACAACACCAGCTTCAGGTAGAAATGTGTCATAAGCTGAAGTATTTTAGA
GAAGCTGAAATAACAAAAGTTAAGATGGAAGAGAGAAGAAAGTATGAAAAGGAATTGGCTGAGTTCCAGA
ATGAATTTGAAAGAACTTGTCAAGCAAAAAATGAAGCCCTCATTTCTCAGGAGAAGAATTCTCTGGAAAG
AATTAAAAAACACCGAGAGATGGAATCAAAAGAAATTTATGCTCAAAGACAGCTTCTACTAAATGATATA
GCTTTGCTTAGAGGTAGAGAAGCAGAGCTGAAGGAGCGAATCGAAACTTTTGAATTGACCCAGAAGCTCC
AAGAAGAAAAAATTAAAAGTGAGGCTGAGGCACTTGAGAGACGGGAACAGAATCTGAAGAATATTGAAGA
CACCTATGATCAGAAACTCAAAACTGAACTGCTAAAGTACCAACTGGAGCTAAAGGATGACTACATCACT
AGGACAAATAAACTCCTGGAAGAGGAAAGGAAGAATAAAGAAAAAACTATTCATTTGCAAGAGGAGCTCA
CAGTTATTAATTCAAAAAAGGAAGAACTCAGTAAATCTGTTAAGCATATGAAAGAAGTTGAGCTGGAACT
GGAGTCTGTGAAAGCTCAGTTTTTAGCAATATCAAAACAAAACCACTTGCTGAATGAAAAGGTGAGAGAG
ATGCGTGATTACTCACAACTGAAAGAAGAGAAAGTGGAGCTTCAGGCACAAAATAAACTACTTAAACTGC
AACTGGAAGAGACTAGGAATGAAAACTTACGACTCCTAGACCGCATAACTCAGCCACCTCCTGAGCTTGT
GATTTTTCAGAAGGAATTACAGAAAACAGAAAAGGCTATGGAACTGGAGCACAAGGACTTTGAAACTCAT
AGGCAGGCTCTTGAGAAACAGCTGCAGAGTGAAATTGAAAATTCTGCACAGCTAAGGACCCAGATAGCAG
AATATGATGCTTCTGTCAAAAGGTTAACTGTTCAGGTGGCTGAGTTAAAGTCACAACTAAAACAAACTCA
GATAGCCCTAGAGAATGAAGTGTACCGAAATCCAAAACATTCTCTGATTCATTCCCTGAGTGGCCTCCTA
TTGAGCGGCAAGATGGCACCCCACAGTGAAGATAAAAGTGGGGATTTCTTGAATGTACCCCTTGAACAGA
ACAAGGTTATAGCGGGTGCAGTTATGTCAAGGGTCCCACCTTATGTAAATACAGCAACAGAAGCTAGTTC
CCCAGAGTCTGACTTTGAGTTTATAGCCAGTAGTACTAAAGCCAAAGTAAGAGAGCTAGAGCAAGAGGCT
GAACGCTTGGAAAAGGCATTCAGAACTTACTATCAAAGAGCTACTCAGAATCCTTCTACGAGCCCTCAGC
CGGCAAAGAGTCCTCCATCTGTAAACTCGGTGGCAGCTCTCAGAAGCATAGCTTCCAGTTCCATGGACAG
ACCTGTTTCTGCAGAGGACAGAGTTGTCTCGGAACAGCCTCTTGGGGACATGCTGAAGGAAGAAATGAGT
GATATGTCCAAAGCATTCATGGGCAGTGTGGTTTCACGGCCACGCAGGACCTCTTCCTCCACACGCCTCT
CCTCTACACCCCATCCAAAATCGAGAAGAAGTCTTGATAATGAAATGTATCTGGAAGGTCTCGGGAGATT
ACACATGACTTCCTCCAGCCCTCTTCTTGACAGAGTTTCTGCATCACCTGCTGCTTCCCCTAGTCCTTGT
CCTGAGAGAACAGCCCAGGCGTCACCTGTTCCATCTAGGCACAGCTTCTCTGGTCTTCCAGAGCAAAATG
CCTGTTTATATCAGAGACAAACTGAAACGCAAGATAAAAGTGAGCTTTCAAATGTGGACAAGCAATCTTT
GAAAGATGAGAAATTTGAACCACCTTTCAGATGGAACAAGACAGAACAGTTTGAAGCAGAAGGACTCCAC
CCTGCTGGTGACATGCCTGGAATAGATTTTGCTGTGGCTACTCAGTCTTCAAGACTCATTTCATACGACT
ACCCAAGTGCTGTTCAGAGCCAAACTGGAGAACAAGACGAACAGGAGCTATGGGAGCTTCACATGAAAGA
ACGCAGGCAGAGAGAAGAACAAAGGCATAATGAACGGCAAGAAGCTTTAGAGAGGGAAAGAAGAGAGCTG
GGAAAACTAGAGCAGGAGCGGAGGATGATTGAAGAGTCACTGAAGATGGAGATGGAAGAAGAATTAGAAA
AGAGTGTTCAAGACCAGAAAGACAAATCAGCTCATTGTGAAAATACTTTAGAAAAATACATGAAAATTAT
CCAGCAGAGACAGGAAGAATCAAATGCAGATAAGAGCTCCAAAAAATCGGGCAAAGAATGCTCACTAGTG
GACATGATGATGCCTAGTGACAAGGATGAAAGTTCTCCAGGATTTTCTCATGAAGAACCAGATGACATGT
GGGAGCAAAAGCTCATTTCTGAAGAGGACTTGTAAAAGGGCGAATTCCAGCACACTGGCGGCCGTTACTA
GTGGATCCATCCGCCCCTCTCCCTCCCCCCCCCCTAACGTTACTGGCCGAAGCCGCTTGGAATAAGGCCG
GTGTGCGTTTGTCTATATGTTATTTTCCACCATATTGCCGTCTTTTGGCAATGTGAGGGCCATCGCTAGC
GGATCCACCACCTACAGCCCAGTGGGGTCGCTCTAGAGCGACCTCGAGGGGGGGCTAGATAAGTAATGAT
CATAATCAGCCATATCACATCTGTAGAGGTTTTACTTGCTTTAAAAAACCTCCCACACCTCCCCCTGAAC
CTGAAACATAAAATGAATGCAATTGTTGTTGTTAACTTGTTTATTGCAGCTTATAATGGTTACAAATAAA
GCAATAGCATCACAAATTTCACAAATAAAGCATTTTTTTCACTGCATTCTAGTTGTGGTTTGTCCAAACT
CATCAATGTATCTTATCATGTCTAGATCCGGGGGTACCGCGTCGAGAAGTTCCTATTCCGAAGTTCCTAT
TCTCTAGAAAGTATAGGAACTTCGTCGACGCGAATTCGTAATCATGGTCATAGCTGTTTCCTGTGTGAAA
TTGTTATCCGCTCACAATTCCACACAACATACGAGCCGGAAGCATAAAGTGTAAAGCCTGGGGTGCCTAA
TGAGTGAGCTAACTCACATTAATTGCGTTGCGCTCACTGCCCGCTTTCCAGTCGGGAAACCTGTCGTGCC
AGCTGCATTAATGAATCGGCCAACGCGCGGGGAGAGGCGGTTTGCGTATTGGGCGCTCTTCCGCTTCCTC
GCTCACTGACTCGCTGCGCTCGGTCGTTCGGCTGCGGCGAGCGGTATCAGCTCACTCAAAGGCGGTAATA
CGGTTATCCACAGAATCAGGGGATAACGCAGGAAAGAACATGTGAGCAAAAGGCCAGCAAAAGGCCAGGA
ACCGTAAAAAGGCCGCGTTGCTGGCGTTTTTCCATAGGCTCCGCCCCCCTGACGAGCATCACAAAAATCG
ACGCTCAAGTCAGAGGTGGCGAAACCCGACAGGACTATAAAGATACCAGGCGTTTCCCCCTGGAAGCTCC
CTCGTGCGCTCTCCTGTTCCGACCCTGCCGCTTACCGGATACCTGTCCGCCTTTCTCCCTTCGGGAAGCG
TGGCGCTTTCTCATAGCTCACGCTGTAGGTATCTCAGTTCGGTGTAGGTCGTTCGCTCCAAGCTGGGCTG
TGTGCACGAACCCCCCGTTCAGCCCGACCGCTGCGCCTTATCCGGTAACTATCGTCTTGAGTCCAACCCG
GTAAGACACGACTTATCGCCACTGGCAGCAGCCACTGGTAACAGGATTAGCAGAGCGAGGTATGTAGGCG
GTGCTACAGAGTTCTTGAAGTGGTGGCCTAACTACGGCTACACTAGAAGGACAGTATTTGGTATCTGCGC
TCTGCTGAAGCCAGTTACCTTCGGAAAAAGAGTTGGTAGCTCTTGATCCGGCAAACAAACCACCGCTGGT
AGCGGTGGTTTTTTTGTTTGCAAGCAGCAGATTACGCGCAGAAAAAAAGGATCTCAAGAAGATCCTTTGA
TCTTTTCTACGGGGTCTGACGCTCAGTGGAACGAAAACTCACGTTAAGGGATTTTGGTCATGAGATTATC
AAAAAGGATCTTCACCTAGATCCTTTTAAATTAAAAATGAAGTTTTAAATCAATCTAAAGTATATATGAG
TAAACTTGGTCTGACAGTTACCAATGCTTAATCAGTGAGGCACCTATCTCAGCGATCTGTCTATTTCGTT
CATCCATAGTTGCCTGACTCCCCGTCGTGTAGATAACTACGATACGGGAGGGCTTACCATCTGGCCCCAG
TGCTGCAATGATACCGCGAGACCCACGCTCACCGGCTCCAGATTTATCAGCAATAAACCAGCCAGCCGGA
AGGGCCGAGCGCAGAAGTGGTCCTGCAACTTTATCCGCCTCCATCCAGTCTATTAATTGTTGCCGGGAAG
CTAGAGTAAGTAGTTCGCCAGTTAATAGTTTGCGCAACGTTGTTGCCATTGCTACAGGCATCGTGGTGTC
ACGCTCGTCGTTTGGTATGGCTTCATTCAGCTCCGGTTCCCAACGATCAAGGCGAGTTACATGATCCCCC
ATGTTGTGCAAAAAAGCGGTTAGCTCCTTCGGTCCTCCGATCGTTGTCAGAAGTAAGTTGGCCGCAGTGT
TATCACTCATGGTTATGGCAGCACTGCATAATTCTCTTACTGTCATGCCATCCGTAAGATGCTTTTCTGT
GACTGGTGAGTACTCAACCAAGTCATTCTGAGAATAGTGTATGCGGCGACCGAGTTGCTCTTGCCCGGCG
TCAATACGGGATAATACCGCGCCACATAGCAGAACTTTAAAAGTGCTCATCATTGGAAAACGTTCTTCGG
GGCGAAAACTCTCAAGGATCTTACCGCTGTTGAGATCCAGTTCGATGTAACCCACTCGTGCACCCAACTG
ATCTTCAGCATCTTTTACTTTCACCAGCGTTTCTGGGTGAGCAAAAACAGGAAGGCAAAATGCCGCAAAA
AAGGGAATAAGGGCGACACGGAAATGTTGAATACTCATACTCTTCCTTTTTCAATATTATTGAAGCATTT
ATCAGGGTTATTGTCTCATGAGCGGATACATATTTGAATGTATTTAGAAAAATAAACAAATAGGGGTTCC
GCGCACATTTCCCCGAAAAGTGCCACCTGACGTCTAAGAAACCATTATTATCATGACATTAACCTATAAA
AATAGGCGTATCACGAGGCCCTTTCGTCTCGCGCGTTTCGGTGATGACGGTGAAAACCTCTGACACATGC
AGCTCCCGGAGACGGTCACAGCTTGTCTGTAAGCGGATGCCGGGAGCAGACAAGCCCGTCAGGGCGCGTC
AGCGGGTGTTGGCGGGTGTCGGGGCTGGCTTAACTATGCGGCATCAGAGCAGATTGTACTGAGAGTGCAC
CATATGCGGTGTGAAATACCGCACAGATGCGTAAGGAGAAAATACCGCATCAGGCGCCATTCGCCATTCA
GGCTGCGCAACTGTTGGGAAGGGCGATCGGTGCGGGCCTCTTCGCTATTACGCCAGCTGGCGAAAGGGGG
ATGTGCTGCAAGGCGATTAAGTTGGGTAACGCCAGGGTTTTCCCAGTCACGACGTTGTAAAACGACGGCC
AGTGCCAAGCTT
