>Addgene plasmid #24577 | pFloxin-Ofd1-Myc-S437R | addgene partial sequence | sequence record 30512 | 24577 with mOfd1-Fwd 5'-GAATTGACCCAGAAGCTCCA
TGAGGCCTTGAGAGACGGGAACAGAATCTGAAGAATATTGAAGACACCTATGATCAGAAACTCAAAACTG
AACTGCTAAAGTACCAACTGGAGCTAAAGGATGACTACATCACTAGGACAAATAAACTCCTGGAAGAGGA
AAGGAAGAATAAAGAAAAAACTATTCATTTGCAAGAGGAGCTCACAGTTATTAATTCAAAAAAGGAAGAA
CTCAGTAAATCTGTTAAGCATATGAAAGAAGTTGAGCTGGAACTGGAGTCTGTGAAAGCTCAGTTTTTAG
CAATATCAAAACAAAACCACTTGCTGAATGAAAAGGTGAGAGAGATGCGTGATTACTCACAACTGAAAGA
AGAGAAAGTGGAGCTTCAGGCACAAAATAAACTACTTAAACTGCAACTGGAAGAGACTAGGAATGAAAAC
TTACGACTCCTAGACCGCATAACTCAGCCACCTCCTGAGCTTGTGATTTTTCAGAAGGAATTACAGAAAA
CAGAAAAGGCTATGGAACTGGAGCACAAGGACTTTGAAACTCATAGGCAGGCTCTTGAGAAACAGCTGCA
GAGTGAAATTGAAAATTCTGCACAGCTAAGGACCCAGATAGCAGAATATGATGCTTCTGTCAAAAGGTTA
ACTGTTCAGGTGGCTGAGTTAAAGTCACAACTAAAACAAACTCAGATAGCCCTAGAGAATGAAGTGTACC
GAAATCCAAAACACTCTCTGATTCATTCCCTGAGTGGCCTCCTATTGAGCGGCAAGATGGCACCCCACAG
TGAAGATAAAAGTGGGGATTTCTTGAATGTACCCCTTGAACAGAACAAGGTTATAGCGGGTGCAGTTATG
TCAAGGGTCCCACCTTATGTAAATACAGCAACAGAAGCTAGTTCCCCAGAGTCTGACTTTGAGTTTATAG
CCAGTAGTACTAAAGCC
