>Addgene plasmid #24577 | pFloxin-Ofd1-Myc-S437R | addgene partial sequence | sequence record 30513 | 24577 with lac_promoter
ATTTCACACAGGAAACAGCTATGACATGATTACGAATTCGCGTCGACGAAGTTCCTATACTTTCTAGAGA
ATAGGAACTTCGGAATAGGAACTTCTCGACGCGGTACCCCCGGATCTAGACATGATAAGATACATTGATG
AGTTTGGACAAACCACAACTAGAATGCAGTGAAAAAAATGCTTTATTTGTGAAATTTGTGATGCTATTGC
TTTATTTGTAACCATTATAAGCTGCAATAAACAAGTTAACAACAACAATTGCATTCATTTTATGTTTCAG
GTTCAGGGGGAGGTGTGGGAGGTTTTTTAAAGCAAGTAAAACCTCTACAGATGTGATATGGCTGATTATG
ATCATTACTTATCTAGCCCCCCCTCGAGGTCGCTCTAGAGCGACCCCACTGGGCTGTAGGTGGTGGATCC
GCTAGCGATCTCACATTGCCAAAAGACGGCAATATGGTGGAAAATAACATATAGACAAACGCACACCGGC
CTTATTCCAAGCGGCTTCGGCCAGTAACGTTAGGGGGGGGGGAGGGAGAGGGGCGGATCCACTAGTAACG
GCCGCCAGTGTGCTGGAATTCGCCCTTTTACAAGTCCTCTTCAGAAATGAGCTTTTGCTCCCACATGTCA
TCTGGTTCTTCATGAGAAAATCCTGGAGAACTTTCATCCTTGTCACTAGGCATCATCATGTCCACTAGTG
AGCATTCTTTGCCCGATTTTTTGGAGCTCTTATCTGCATTTGATTCTTCCTGTCTCTGCTGGATAATTTT
CATGTATTTTT
